Addgene plasmid #175216: pCfB8410
Purpose: Xenopus oocyte expression vector containing YJL193W. Contains T7 RNA polymerase binding site, and adds polyA tail to YJL193W. Used for generation of mRNA, for injection into xenopus laevis oocytes.
Depositing lab: Irina Borodina. Depositing organization: Danmarks Tekniske Universitet. Publication: Deorphanizing solute carriers in Saccharomyces cerevisiae for secondary uptake of xenobiotic compounds. Moller-Hansen I, Saez-Saez J, van der Hoek SA, Dyekjaer JD, Christensen HB, Wright Muelas M, O'Hagan S, Kell DB, Borodina I. Front Microbiol. 2024 Apr 12;15:1376653. doi: 10.3389/fmicb.2024.1376653. PubMed 38680917.
Backbone
  Vector backbone: pNB1u/pLIFE016
  Backbone size w/o insert (bp): 3099
  Vector type: mRNA expression, injection into xenopus oocytes
Growth in bacteria
  Bacterial resistance: Ampicillin, 100 μg/mL
  Growth temperature: 37°C
  Growth strain: DH5alpha
  Copy number: High Copy
Gene/Insert
  Gene/Insert name: YJL193W
  Species: S. cerevisiae (budding yeast)
  Promoter: T7
  Tag / fusion protein: PolyA (C terminal on insert)
  Cloning method: Restriction Enzyme; 5′ cloning site PacI/Nt.BbvCI (unknown if destroyed); 3′ cloning site USER cloning (unknown if destroyed)
  Sequencing primers: 5′ AAGGCGATTAAGTTGGGT; 3′ GTGTTCTTGAGGCTGGTTTA
Terms and licenses: Academic/Nonprofit Terms; Industry Terms: Not Available to Industry
Depositor comments: Generated by USER cloning
How to cite: pCfB8410 was a gift from Irina Borodina (Addgene plasmid # 175216 ; http://n2t.net/addgene:175216 ; RRID:Addgene_175216)
