[The description below was written by a language model from this plasmid's Addgene catalogue record and pLannotate feature annotations shown in this document.]
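Description:
pCfB8410 is a Xenopus oocyte expression vector built on the pNB1u/pLIFE016 backbone, designed as a template for in vitro synthesis of mRNA rather than for direct expression in cells. It is maintained in E. coli as a high-copy plasmid through a ColE1/pUC-type origin of replication and is selected with ampicillin via the β-lactamase (AmpR) gene and its native promoter. The sequenced plasmid is about 4.3 kb, consistent with a backbone of roughly 3.1 kb plus the insert. The remaining annotated backbone elements (lac promoter and operator, CAP site, and fragments of lacI, lacZα, rop and bom) are cloning-vector remnants with no stated role in the construct's use.

The payload is the Saccharomyces cerevisiae open reading frame YJL193W (annotated as YJT3_YEAST), inserted by USER cloning into a PacI/Nt.BbvCI cassette. A T7 promoter drives transcription through a short multiple cloning site fragment, the Xenopus laevis β-globin 5′-UTR, the yeast coding sequence and the β-globin 3′-UTR. The globin untranslated regions are standard additions that improve translation and stability of injected transcripts in oocytes. The record also states that the vector adds a polyA tail to the transcript, although no polyA tract is annotated separately in the feature table. An SP6 promoter lies downstream in the opposite orientation.

The resulting T7-transcribed mRNA is intended for injection into Xenopus laevis oocytes, allowing heterologous production of the yeast protein. The associated study concerns deorphanizing yeast solute carriers for uptake of xenobiotic compounds, which suggests the construct was used in oocyte-based transport assays of this candidate transporter.
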