Features (pLannotate 1.2.2; 16 found; start..end, strand, type, name):
      1..19      +  promoter       T7 promoter: promoter for bacteriophage T7 RNA polymerase
     27..44      +  misc_feature   MCS (fragment): pUC18/19 multiple cloning site
     51..93      +  5'UTR          Xenopus globin 5'-UTR: translational enhancer from the 5'-UTR of the major beta-globin gene of Xenopus laevis
    123..1328    +  CDS            YJT3_YEAST: Experimental evidence at protein level: Swiss-Prot protein existence level 1. From Saccharomyces cerevisiae (strain ATCC 204508 / S288c) (Baker's yeast).
   1436..1561    +  3'UTR          Xenopus globin 3'-UTR: 3'-UTR of the major beta-globin gene of Xenopus laevis
   1652..1670    -  promoter       SP6 promoter: promoter for bacteriophage SP6 RNA polymerase
   1712..1728    -  protein_bind   lac operator: The lac repressor binds to the lac operator to inhibit transcription in E. coli. This inhibition can be relieved by adding lactose or isopropyl-β-D-thiogalactopyranoside (IPTG). lac repressor encoded by lacI
   1736..1766    -  promoter       lac promoter: promoter for the E. coli lac operon
   1781..1802    -  protein_bind   CAP binding site: CAP binding activates transcription in the presence of cAMP. E. coli catabolite activator protein
   1815..1907    -  CDS            lacI (fragment): lac repressor; lacI; The lac repressor binds to the lac operator to inhibit transcription in E. coli. This inhibition can be relieved by adding lactose or isopropyl-β-D-thiogalactopyranoside (IPTG).
   2090..2678    -  rep_origin     ori: high-copy-number ColE1/pMB1/pBR322/pUC origin of replication
   2849..3709    -  CDS            AmpR: β-lactamase; bla; confers resistance to ampicillin, carbenicillin, and related antibiotics
   3710..3814    -  promoter       AmpR promoter: bla
   3909..3944    +  CDS            rop (fragment): Rop protein, which maintains plasmids at low copy number; rop
   4046..4145    +  misc_feature   bom (fragment): basis of mobility region from pBR322
   4151..4308    -  CDS            lacZα (fragment): LacZα fragment of β-galactosidase; lacZ fragment
>Addgene plasmid #175216 | pCfB8410 | addgene full sequence | sequence record 348536 | Addgene NGS Result
TAATACGACTCACTATAGGGCGAATTAATTCGAGCTCGGTACCCAGCTTGCTTGTTCTTTTTGCAGAAGC
TCAGAATAAACGCTCAACTTTGGCAGATCAATTCCCGGGGCTGAGGCTTAATATGTTTCAACAGCTGTCG
GCATCCATTAGGCACAATGCACACATAATTTTTTTATGCATAAGTTGGTATTTTATTTCATCGTTGGCAT
CTCAGGTAACGAAGCAGGTACTAACGGTTTGCCCATTACCACTTTTTTTGGGTGAGTTTCAGTTCATTTA
TACTGCTGTGCTAGCATGGTTTACGTGTTATATTGCATATAGTTTCCCAGGATTTTATCGCATATTTCCT
AATGGTACTTTTCCGGAATATTATATCGACGACAGAGAAACTAGCCGTGCAGCTAGGAAAGAATCAAAAC
TATCCTCCCTCATTATACCGCCCTCTAATCCAATCCTGCAAACAGTTCTACCTTTAGGTCTTTTCCAATT
TGTAGGGAAATATTTTGGACATACAGCTACCTCTTTGGTGCCTGTTTCCACGGTTGCAAGTATAAAAACG
CTATCCCCCATGTTTATCCTTTTGCTCCAAAAGATTTTGAAAATATCCACTTTGAAAATTACTTTAACTC
TTATCTTTAGTTTATGCACTTTAGTTCTTGGAGTTTGGATTATAGTTCAAGAAGATAATCGTTCACCGGC
CTCTTCCAATGAGCTGAGAGAATTCTCTAAATACGGCGTAATATGCGCTATGATATCAATGTTCATTTTT
GTCTTGCAAAATATATATGGCAAGACCGTGTTCACGTACAGATCTCAAACAGATGAATCTCAAAGTAATT
CTGGATTCTCACGGCAAGAATCACCTTTACCCTTATATGAAAAGTTGGATGAGAAACTTGTTGCGAAAAA
GAAACCTAAATCATATGACAAATTGACTTTAATGATTTATATTTCCCTTGTTGGATTTTGTTTATCGTTT
GGCTGGTTTATCACTCTAGAATTTCCTGTACTATTTAGGTATTTTTTTCAAATTAACAGCTCTTCTACAG
TAATAAAAGCTTTTCCAGTCTCTTTATTTTTACTGAACGGGACATTCCACTTCATTCAGGCAATGATTAC
ATTTCATTTACTGGGTGAGGTCTCAACTTTAACATATTCAATAGCGAATCTGATGAAGCGCTTTGCCATT
ATTGCGGTTAGTTGGGTCTTTATTGGAAGAAGAATTACTTGGCTGCAAGTGTTCGGTTTGGTTCTGAACA
CATTAGGGTTATTCCTTTATGAAAGATGCACATCACAATCGAAAATAAAAGCGAAAATACGTCCTGAGTG
AATTAAACCTCAGCGAATTCGTGAGAAAGCTTGGGAATAGGCCTTTCAGATCTGCCCGAGACCATGGATG
AAGTATCTAGAAATAGCTTGATCTGGTTACCACTAAACCAGCCTCAAGAACACCCGAATGGAGTCTCTAA
GCTACATAATACCAACTTACACTTTACAAAATGTTGTCCCCCAAAATGTAGCCATTCGTATCTGCTCCTA
ATAAAAARAAAGTTTCTTCACATTCTAAAAAAAAAAAAAAAAAAAAAAAAAAAAAAAAAAMCCCCCCCCC
CCCCCCCCTGCAGGCGGCCGCCTCGAGGCTAGCTTGAGTATTCTATAGTGTCACCTAAATAGCTTGGCGT
AATCATGGTCATAGCTGTTTCCTGTGTGAAATTGTTATCCGCTCACAATTCCACACAACATACGAGCCGG
AAGCATAAAGTGTAAAGCCTGGGGTGCCTAATGAGTGAGCTAACTCACATTAATTGCGTTGCGCTCACTG
CCCGCTTTCCAGTCGGGAAACCTGTCGTGCCAGCTGCATTAATGAATCGGCCAACGCGCGGGGAGAGGCG
GTTTGCGTATTGGGCGCTCTTCCGCTTCCTCGCTCACTGACTCGCTGCGCTCGGTCGTTCGGCTGCGGCG
AGCGGTATCAGCTCACTCAAAGGCGGTAATACGGTTATCCACAGAATCAGGGGATAACGCAGGAAAGAAC
ATGTGAGCAAAAGGCCAGCAAAAGGCCAGGAACCGTAAAAAGGCCGCGTTGCTGGCGTTTTTCCATAGGC
TCCGCCCCCCTGACGAGCATCACAAAAATCGACGCTCAAGTCAGAGGTGGCGAAACCCGACAGGACTATA
AAGATACCAGGCGTTTCCCCCTGGAAGCTCCCTCGTGCGCTCTCCTGTTCCGACCCTGCCGCTTACCGGA
TACCTGTCCGCCTTTCTCCCTTCGGGAAGCGTGGCGCTTTCTCATAGCTCACGCTGTAGGTATCTCAGTT
CGGTGTAGGTCGTTCGCTCCAAGCTGGGCTGTGTGCACGAACCCCCCGTTCAGCCCGACCGCTGCGCCTT
ATCCGGTAACTATCGTCTTGAGTCCAACCCGGTAAGACACGACTTATCGCCACTGGCAGCAGCCACTGGT
AACAGGATTAGCAGAGCGAGGTATGTAGGCGGTGCTACAGAGTTCTTGAAGTGGTGGCCTAACTACGGCT
ACACTAGAAGAACAGTATTTGGTATCTGCGCTCTGCTGAAGCCAGTTACCTTCGGAAAAAGAGTTGGTAG
CTCTTGATCCGGCAAACAAACCACCGCTGGTAGCGGTGGTTTTTTTGTTTGCAAGCAGCAGATTACGCGC
AGAAAAAAAGGATCTCAAGAAGATCCTTTGATCTTTTCTACGGGGTCTGACGCTCAGTGGAACGAAAACT
CACGTTAAGGGATTTTGGTCATGAGATTATCAAAAAGGATCTTCACCTAGATCCTTTTAAATTAAAAATG
AAGTTTTAAATCAATCTAAAGTATATATGAGTAAACTTGGTCTGACAGTTACCAATGCTTAATCAGTGAG
GCACCTATCTCAGCGATCTGTCTATTTCGTTCATCCATAGTTGCCTGACTCCCCGTCGTGTAGATAACTA
CGATACGGGAGGGCTTACCATCTGGCCCCAGTGCTGCAATGATACCGCGAGACCCACGCTCACCGGCTCC
AGATTTATCAGCAATAAACCAGCCAGCCGGAAGGGCCGAGCGCAGAAGTGGTCCTGCAACTTTATCCGCC
TCCATCCAGTCTATTAATTGTTGCCGGGAAGCTAGAGTAAGTAGTTCGCCAGTTAATAGTTTGCGCAACG
TTGTTGCCATTGCTACAGGCATCGTGGTGTCACGCTCGTCGTTTGGTATGGCTTCATTCAGCTCCGGTTC
CCAACGATCAAGGCGAGTTACATGATCCCCCATGTTGTGCAAAAAAGCGGTTAGCTCCTTCGGTCCTCCG
ATCGTTGTCAGAAGTAAGTTGGCCGCAGTGTTATCACTCATGGTTATGGCAGCACTGCATAATTCTCTTA
CTGTCATGCCATCCGTAAGATGCTTTTCTGTGACTGGTGAGTACTCAACCAAGTCATTCTGAGAATAGTG
TATGCGGCGACCGAGTTGCTCTTGCCCGGCGTCAATACGGGATAATACCGCGCCACATAGCAGAACTTTA
AAAGTGCTCATCATTGGAAAACGTTCTTCGGGGCGAAAACTCTCAAGGATCTTACCGCTGTTGAGATCCA
GTTCGATGTAACCCACTCGTGCACCCAACTGATCTTCAGCATCTTTTACTTTCACCAGCGTTTCTGGGTG
AGCAAAAACAGGAAGGCAAAATGCCGCAAAAAAGGGAATAAGGGCGACACGGAAATGTTGAATACTCATA
CTCTTCCTTTTTCAATATTATTGAAGCATTTATCAGGGTTATTGTCTCATGAGCGGATACATATTTGAAT
GTATTTAGAAAAATAAACAAATAGGGGTTCCGCGCACATTTCCCCGAAAAGTGCCACCTGACGTCTAAGA
AACCATTATTATCATGACATTAACCTATAAAAATAGGCGTATCACGAGGCCCTTTCGTCTCGCGCGTTTC
GGTGATGACGGTGAAAACCTCTGACACATGCAGCTCCCGGAGACGGTCACAGCTTGTCTGTAAGCGGATG
CCGGGAGCAGACAAGCCCGTCAGGGCGCGTCAGCGGGTGTTGGCGGGTGTCGGGGCTGGCTTAACTATGC
GGCATCAGAGCAGATTGTACTGAGAGTGCACCATATGCGGTGTGAAATACCGCACAGATGCGTAAGGAGA
AAATACCGCATCAGGCGCCATTCGCCATTCAGGCTGCGCAACTGTTGGGAAGGGCGATCGGTGCGGGCCT
CTTCGCTATTACGCCAGCTGGCGAAAGGGGGATGTGCTGCAAGGCGATTAAGTTGGGTAACGCCAGGGTT
TTCCCAGTCACGACGTTGTAAAACGACGGCCAGTGAATTG
