>Addgene plasmid #175216 | pCfB8410 | depositor partial sequence | sequence record 339721 | YJL193W
ATGTTTCAACAGCTGTCGGCATCCATTAGGCACAATGCACACATAATTTTTTTATGCATAAGTTGGTATT
TTATTTCATCGTTGGCATCTCAGGTAACGAAGCAGGTACTAACGGTTTGCCCATTACCACTTTTTTTGGG
TGAGTTTCAGTTCATTTATACTGCTGTGCTAGCATGGTTTACGTGTTATATTGCATATAGTTTCCCAGGA
TTTTATCGCATATTTCCTAATGGTACTTTTCCGGAATATTATATCGACGACAGAGAAACTAGCCGTGCAG
CTAGGAAAGAATCAAAACTATCCTCCCTCATTATACCGCCCTCTAATCCAATCCTGCAAACAGTTCTACC
TTTAGGTCTTTTCCAATTTGTAGGGAAATATTTTGGACATACAGCTACCTCTTTGGTGCCTGTTTCCACG
GTTGCAAGTATAAAAACGCTATCCCCCATGTTTATCCTTTTGCTCCAAAAGATTTTGAAAATATCCACTT
TGAAAATTACTTTAACTCTTATCTTTAGTTTATGCACTTTAGTTCTTGGAGTTTGGATTATAGTTCAAGA
AGATAATCGTTCACCGGCCTCTTCCAATGAGCTGAGAGAATTCTCTAAATACGGCGTAATATGCGCTATG
ATATCAATGTTCATTTTTGTCTTGCAAAATATATATGGCAAGACCGTGTTCACGTACAGATCTCAAACAG
ATGAATCTCAAAGTAATTCTGGATTCTCACGGCAAGAATCACCTTTACCCTTATATGAAAAGTTGGATGA
GAAACTTGTTGCGAAAAAGAAACCTAAATCATATGACAAATTGACTTTAATGATTTATATTTCCCTTGTT
GGATTTTGTTTATCGTTTGGCTGGTTTATCACTCTAGAATTTCCTGTACTATTTAGGTATTTTTTTCAAA
TTAACAGCTCTTCTACAGTAATAAAAGCTTTTCCAGTCTCTTTATTTTTACTGAACGGGACATTCCACTT
CATTCAGGCAATGATTACATTTCATTTACTGGGTGAGGTCTCAACTTTAACATATTCAATAGCGAATCTG
ATGAAGCGCTTTGCCATTATTGCGGTTAGTTGGGTCTTTATTGGAAGAAGAATTACTTGGCTGCAAGTGT
TCGGTTTGGTTCTGAACACATTAGGGTTATTCCTTTATGAAAGATGCACATCACAATCGAAAATAAAAGC
GAAAATACGTCCTGAGTAG
